Addgene plasmid #121848: IZ501: pMVP/Lenti-DEST
Purpose: (Empty Backbone) pMVP destination vector, empty Lentivirus vector backbone
Depositing lab: Christopher Newgard. Depositing organization: Duke University. Publication: Creation of versatile cloning platforms for transgene expression and dCas9-based epigenome editing. Haldeman JM, Conway AE, Arlotto ME, Slentz DH, Muoio DM, Becker TC, Newgard CB. Nucleic Acids Res. 2018 Dec 27. pii: 5264291. doi: 10.1093/nar/gky1286. PubMed 30590691.
Backbone
  Vector backbone: IY601
  Backbone manufacturer: Newgard Lab
  Backbone size (bp): 5842
  Vector type: Lentiviral ; pMVP Gateway Destination Vector
Growth in bacteria
  Bacterial resistance: Chloramphenicol and Ampicillin, 25 & 100 μg/mL
  Growth temperature: 37°C
  Growth strain: ccdB Survival
  Copy number: High Copy
Gene/Insert
  Gene/Insert name: Gateway selection cassette (ccdb gene + Chlor resistance gene)
  Species: Synthetic
  Insert size (bp): 1455
  Cloning method: Gibson Cloning
Terms and licenses: Academic/Nonprofit Terms; Industry Terms: Not Available to Industry
Depositor comments: 3rd generation lentivirus vector
How to cite: IZ501: pMVP/Lenti-DEST was a gift from Christopher Newgard (Addgene plasmid # 121848 ; http://n2t.net/addgene:121848 ; RRID:Addgene_121848)
