[The description below was written by a language model from this plasmid's Addgene catalogue record and pLannotate feature annotations shown in this document.]
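Description:
IZ501: pMVP/Lenti-DEST is an empty third-generation lentiviral Gateway destination vector from the pMVP modular cloning platform, built on the IY601 backbone by Gibson assembly. It is a high-copy plasmid carrying a ColE1/pUC-type origin and an ampicillin resistance gene, together with an f1 origin, an SV40 origin and remnants of a lacZα/lac promoter cloning region flanked by T7 and T3 promoters. Because it also contains the toxic ccdB gene, it must be maintained in a ccdB-tolerant strain, and it is selected with both chloramphenicol and ampicillin.

The viral portion follows the standard self-inactivating HIV-1 layout. An RSV promoter fused to a truncated 5' LTR drives Tat-independent transcription of the genomic RNA in packaging cells. This is followed by the Ψ packaging signal with a gag fragment, the Rev response element for Rev-dependent nuclear export, and the cPPT/CTS. A ΔU3 3' LTR and an SV40 polyadenylation signal close the transfer cassette. Between the cPPT and the 3' LTR sits the Gateway selection cassette, in which attR1 and attR2 sites flank a chloramphenicol acetyltransferase gene and ccdB. In an LR recombination reaction this cassette is exchanged for elements supplied by entry clones, and loss of ccdB provides counter-selection for recombinants in ordinary E. coli strains.

No internal mammalian promoter, reporter or eukaryotic selection marker is annotated. The promoter, transgene and any tags or polyadenylation elements would therefore presumably come from the recombined entry modules. The vector is intended as a backbone for assembling custom lentiviral transgene expression constructs.
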