Features (pLannotate 1.2.2; 29 found; start..end, strand, type, name):
      3..229     +  promoter       RSV promoter: Rous sarcoma virus enhancer/promoter
    230..410     +  LTR            5' LTR (truncated): truncated 5' long terminal repeat (LTR) from HIV-1
    457..582     +  misc_feature   HIV-1 Ψ: packaging signal of human immunodeficiency virus type 1
    566..929     +  CDS            HIV-1 gag (fragment): gag protein from human immunodeficiency virus 1; gag
   1075..1308    +  misc_feature   RRE: The Rev response element (RRE) of HIV-1 allows for Rev-dependent mRNA export from the nucleus to the cytoplasm.
   1685..1785    +  CDS            Rev (fragment): human immunodeficiency virus 1 (HIV-1) Rev protein; rev; enhances nuclear export of unspliced and incompletely spliced viral mRNAs
   1804..1921    +  misc_feature   cPPT/CTS: central polypurine tract and central termination sequence of HIV-1
   1981..2105    +  protein_bind   attR1: mutant version of attR; recombination site for the Gateway® LR reaction LR Clonase™
   2130..2160    +  promoter       lac UV5 promoter: E. coli lac promoter with an "up" mutation
   2184..2213    +  promoter       cat promoter (fragment): promoter of the E. coli cat gene encoding chloramphenicol acetyltransferase
   2214..2873    +  CDS            CmR: chloramphenicol acetyltransferase; cat; confers resistance to chloramphenicol
   3052..3210    +  CDS            ccdA (fragment): CCDA_ECO57 - Also known as H, letA. Experimental evidence at protein level: Swiss-Prot protein existence level 1. Antitoxin component of a type II toxin-antitoxin (TA) system which inhibits the post-segregational killing (PSK) of plasmid-free cells, also referred to as a plasmid addiction system. Binds to and blocks the activity of CcdB; will also remove bound CcdB protein from the CcdB-GyrA complex by forming a CcdA-CcdB complex, a process termed rejuvenation. Functions as a transcriptional corepressor for the ccdAB operon, repression also requires CcdB (By similarity). From Escherichia coli
   3215..3517    +  CDS            ccdB: CCDB_ECOLI - Also known as G, letB, letD. Experimental evidence at protein level: Swiss-Prot protein existence level 1. Toxic component of a type II toxin-antitoxin (TA) system, functioning in plasmid maintainence. Responsible for the post- segregational killing (PSK) of plasmid-free cells, also referred to as a plasmid addiction system. Half-life of over 2 hours. Cell killing by CcdB is accompanied by filamentation, defects in chromosome and plasmid segregation, defects in cell division, formation of anucleate cells, decreased DNA synthesis and plasmid loss. Interferes with the activity of DN
   3561..3685    -  protein_bind   attR2: mutant version of attR; recombination site for the Gateway® LR reaction LR Clonase™
   3748..3816    +  CDS            nef (fragment): NEF_HV1Z2 - Experimental evidence at protein level: Swiss-Prot protein existence level 1. Extracellular Nef protein targets CD4(+) T-lymphocytes for apoptosis by interacting with CXCR4 surface receptors. From Human immunodeficiency virus type 1 group M subtype D (isolate Z2/CDC-Z34) (HIV-1).
   3818..4051    +  LTR            3' LTR (ΔU3): self-inactivating 3' long terminal repeat (LTR) from HIV-1
   4123..4244    +  polyA_signal   SV40 poly(A) signal: SV40 polyadenylation signal
   4284..4419    +  rep_origin     SV40 ori: SV40 origin of replication
   4440..4458    -  promoter       T7 promoter: promoter for bacteriophage T7 RNA polymerase
   4466..4621    +  CDS            lacZα (fragment): LacZα fragment of β-galactosidase; lacZ fragment
   4626..5054    +  rep_origin     f1 ori (sequence partly withheld): f1 bacteriophage origin of replication; arrow indicates direction of (+) strand synthesis
   5107..5211    +  promoter       AmpR promoter: bla
   5212..6072    +  CDS            AmpR: β-lactamase; bla; confers resistance to ampicillin, carbenicillin, and related antibiotics
   6243..6831    +  rep_origin     ori: high-copy-number ColE1/pMB1/pBR322/pUC origin of replication
   7014..7106    +  CDS            lacI (fragment): lac repressor; lacI; The lac repressor binds to the lac operator to inhibit transcription in E. coli. This inhibition can be relieved by adding lactose or isopropyl-β-D-thiogalactopyranoside (IPTG).
   7119..7140    +  protein_bind   CAP binding site: CAP binding activates transcription in the presence of cAMP. E. coli catabolite activator protein
   7155..7185    +  promoter       lac promoter: promoter for the E. coli lac operon
   7193..7209    +  protein_bind   lac operator: The lac repressor binds to the lac operator to inhibit transcription in E. coli. This inhibition can be relieved by adding lactose or isopropyl-β-D-thiogalactopyranoside (IPTG). lac repressor encoded by lacI
   7254..7272    +  promoter       T3 promoter: promoter for bacteriophage T3 RNA polymerase
>Addgene plasmid #121848 | IZ501: pMVP/Lenti-DEST | addgene full sequence | sequence record 239183 | Addgene NGS Result
AATGTAGTCTTATGCAATACTCTTGTAGTCTTGCAACATGGTAACGATGAGTTAGCAACATGCCTTACAA
GGAGAGAAAAAGCACCGTGCATGCCGATTGGTGGAAGTAAGGTGGTACGATCGTGCCTTATTAGGAAGGC
AACAGACGGGTCTGACATGGATTGGACGAACCACTGAATTGCCGCATTGCAGAGATATTGTATTTAAGTG
CCTAGCTCGATACATAAACGGGTCTCTCTGGTTAGACCAGATCTGAGCCTGGGAGCTCTCTGGCTAACTA
GGGAACCCACTGCTTAAGCCTCAATAAAGCTTGCCTTGAGTGCTTCAAGTAGTGTGTGCCCGTCTGTTGT
GTGACTCTGGTAACTAGAGATCCCTCAGACCCTTTTAGTCAGTGTGGAAAATCTCTAGCAGTGGCGCCCG
AACAGGGACTTGAAAGCGAAAGGGAAACCAGAGGAGCTCTCTCGACGCAGGACTCGGCTTGCTGAAGCGC
GCACGGCAAGAGGCGAGGGGCGGCGACTGGTGAGTACGCCAAAAATTTTGACTAGCGGAGGCTAGAAGGA
GAGAGATGGGTGCGAGAGCGTCAGTATTAAGCGGGGGAGAATTAGATCGCGATGGGAAAAAATTCGGTTA
AGGCCAGGGGGAAAGAAAAAATATAAATTAAAACATATAGTATGGGCAAGCAGGGAGCTAGAACGATTCG
CAGTTAATCCTGGCCTGTTAGAAACATCAGAAGGCTGTAGACAAATACTGGGACAGCTACAACCATCCCT
TCAGACAGGATCAGAAGAACTTAGATCATTATATAATACAGTAGCAACCCTCTATTGTGTGCATCAAAGG
ATAGAGATAAAAGACACCAAGGAAGCTTTAGACAAGATAGAGGAAGAGCAAAACAAAAGTAAGACCACCG
CACAGCAAGCGGCCGCTGATCTTCAGACCTGGAGGAGGAGATATGAGGGACAATTGGAGAAGTGAATTAT
ATAAATATAAAGTAGTAAAAATTGAACCATTAGGAGTAGCACCCACCAAGGCAAAGAGAAGAGTGGTGCA
GAGAGAAAAAAGAGCAGTGGGAATAGGAGCTTTGTTCCTTGGGTTCTTGGGAGCAGCAGGAAGCACTATG
GGCGCAGCGTCAATGACGCTGACGGTACAGGCCAGACAATTATTGTCTGGTATAGTGCAGCAGCAGAACA
ATTTGCTGAGGGCTATTGAGGCGCAACAGCATCTGTTGCAACTCACAGTCTGGGGCATCAAGCAGCTCCA
GGCAAGAATCCTGGCTGTGGAAAGATACCTAAAGGATCAACAGCTCCTGGGGATTTGGGGTTGCTCTGGA
AAACTCATTTGCACCACTGCTGTGCCTTGGAATGCTAGTTGGAGTAATAAATCTCTGGAACAGATTTGGA
ATCACACGACCTGGATGGAGTGGGACAGAGAAATTAACAATTACACAAGCTTAATACACTCCTTAATTGA
AGAATCGCAAAACCAGCAAGAAAAGAATGAACAAGAATTATTGGAATTAGATAAATGGGCAAGTTTGTGG
AATTGGTTTAACATAACAAATTGGCTGTGGTATATAAAATTATTCATAATGATAGTAGGAGGCTTGGTAG
GTTTAAGAATAGTTTTTGCTGTACTTTCTATAGTGAATAGAGTTAGGCAGGGATATTCACCATTATCGTT
TCAGACCCACCTCCCAACCCCGAGGGGACCCGACAGGCCCGAAGGAATAGAAGAAGAAGGTGGAGAGAGA
GACAGAGACAGATCCATTCGATTAGTGAACGGATCTCGACGGTATCGGTTAACTTTTAAAAGAAAAGGGG
GGATTGGGGGGTACAGTGCAGGGGAAAGAATAGTAGACATAATAGCAACAGACATACAAACTAAAGAATT
ACAAAAACAAATTACAAAAATTCAAAATTTTATCGATAAGCTTGTCTAGAGGATCCACTAGTCCAGTGTG
GTGGAATTCTGCAGATATCAACAAGTTTGTACAAAAAAGCTGAACGAGAAACGTAAAATGATATAAATAT
CAATATATTAAATTAGATTTTGCATAAAAAACAGACTACATAATACTGTAAAACACAACATATCCAGTCA
CTATGGCGGCCGCATTAGGCACCCCAGGCTTTACACTTTATGCTTCCGGCTCGTATAATGTGTGGATTTT
GAGTTAGGATCCGTCGAGATTTTCAGGAGCTAAGGAAGCTAAAATGGAGAAAAAAATCACTGGATATACC
ACCGTTGATATATCCCAATGGCATCGTAAAGAACATTTTGAGGCATTTCAGTCAGTTGCTCAATGTACCT
ATAACCAGACCGTTCAGCTGGATATTACGGCCTTTTTAAAGACCGTAAAGAAAAATAAGCACAAGTTTTA
TCCGGCCTTTATTCACATTCTTGCCCGCCTGATGAATGCTCATCCGGAATTCCGTATGGCAATGAAAGAC
GGTGAGCTGGTGATATGGGATAGTGTTCACCCTTGTTACACCGTTTTCCATGAGCAAACTGAAACGTTTT
CATCGCTCTGGAGTGAATACCACGACGATTTCCGGCAGTTTCTACACATATATTCGCAAGATGTGGCGTG
TTACGGTGAAAACCTGGCCTATTTCCCTAAAGGGTTTATTGAGAATATGTTTTTCGTCTCAGCCAATCCC
TGGGTGAGTTTCACCAGTTTTGATTTAAACGTGGCCAATATGGACAACTTCTTCGCCCCCGTTTTCACCA
TGGGCAAATATTATACGCAAGGCGACAAGGTGCTGATGCCGCTGGCGATTCAGGTTCATCATGCCGTTTG
TGATGGCTTCCATGTCGGCAGAATGCTTAATGAATTACAACAGTACTGCGATGAGTGGCAGGGCGGGGCG
TAAAGATCTGGATCCGGCTTACTAAAAGCCAGATAACAGTATGCGTATTTGCGCGCTGATTTTTGCGGTA
TAAGAATATATACTGATATGTATACCCGAAGTATGTCAAAAAGAGGTATGCTATGAAGCAGCGTATTACA
GTGACAGTTGACAGCGACAGCTATCAGTTGCTCAAGGCATATATGATGTCAATATCTCCGGTCTGGTAAG
CACAACCATGCAGAATGAAGCCCGTCGTCTGCGTGCCGAACGCTGGAAAGCGGAAAATCAGGAAGGGATG
GCTGAGGTCGCCCGGTTTATTGAAATGAACGGCTCTTTTGCTGACGAGAACAGGGGCTGGTGAAATGCAG
TTTAAGGTTTACACCTATAAAAGAGAGAGCCGTTATCGTCTGTTTGTGGATGTACAGAGTGATATTATTG
ACACGCCCGGGCGACGGATGGTGATCCCCCTGGCCAGTGCACGTCTGCTGTCAGATAAAGTCTCCCGTGA
ACTTTACCCGGTGGTGCATATCGGGGATGAAAGCTGGCGCATGATGACCACCGATATGGCCAGTGTGCCG
GTCTCCGTTATCGGGGAAGAAGTGGCTGATCTCAGCCACCGCGAAAATGACATCAAAAACGCCATTAACC
TGATGTTCTGGGGAATATAAATGTCAGGCTCCCTTATACACAGCCAGTCTGCAGGTCGACCATAGTGACT
GGATATGTTGTGTTTTACAGTATTATGTAGTCTGTTTTTTATGCAAAATCTAATTTAATATATTGATATT
TATATCATTTTACGTTTCTCGTTCAGCTTTCTTGTACAAAGTGGTTGATATCCAGCACAGTGGCGGCCGC
TCGAGTCTAGAGGAGTGCTAAGCACAATTCGAGCTCGGTACCTTTAAGACCAATGACTTACAAGGCAGCT
GTAGATCTTAGCCACTTTTTAAAAGAAAAGGGGGGACTGGAAGGGCTAATTCACTCCCAACGAAGACAAG
ATCTGCTTTTTGCTTGTACTGGGTCTCTCTGGTTAGACCAGATCTGAGCCTGGGAGCTCTCTGGCTAACT
AGGGAACCCACTGCTTAAGCCTCAATAAAGCTTGCCTTGAGTGCTTCAAGTAGTGTGTGCCCGTCTGTTG
TGTGACTCTGGTAACTAGAGATCCCTCAGACCCTTTTAGTCAGTGTGGAAAATCTCTAGCAGTAGTAGTT
CATGTCATCTTATTATTCAGTATTTATAACTTGCAAAGAAATGAATATCAGAGAGTGAGAGGAACTTGTT
TATTGCAGCTTATAATGGTTACAAATAAAGCAATAGCATCACAAATTTCACAAATAAAGCATTTTTTTCA
CTGCATTCTAGTTGTGGTTTGTCCAAACTCATCAATGTATCTTATCATGTCTGGCTCTAGCTATCCCGCC
CCTAACTCCGCCCATCCCGCCCCTAACTCCGCCCAGTTCCGCCCATTCTCCGCCCCATGGCTGACTAATT
TTTTTTATTTATGCAGAGGCCGAGGCCGCCTCGGCCTCTGAGCTATTCCAGAAGTAGTGAGGAGGCTTTT
TTGGAGGCCTAGGGACGTACCCAATTCGCCCTATAGTGAGTCGTATTACGCGCGCTCACTGGCCGTCGTT
TTACAACGTCGTGACTGGGAAAACCCTGGCGTTACCCAACTTAATCGCCTTGCAGCACATCCCCCTTTCG
CCAGCTGGCGTAATAGCGAAGAGGCCCGCACCGATCGCCCTTCCCAACAGTTGCGCAGCCTGAATGGCGA
ATGGG
[124 nt withheld, positions 4626-4749]
C
[91 nt withheld, positions 4751-4841]
A
[49 nt withheld, positions 4843-4891]
CCTTTGACGTTGGAGTCCACGTTCTTT
[37 nt withheld, positions 4919-4955]
ACCCTATCTCGGTCTATTCTTTTGATTTATAAGGGATTTTGCCGATTTCGGCCTATTGGTTAAAAAATGA
GCTGATTTAACAAAAATTTAACGCGAATTTTAACAAAATATTAACGCTTACAATTTAGGTGGCACTTTTC
GGGGAAATGTGCGCGGAACCCCTATTTGTTTATTTTTCTAAATACATTCAAATATGTATCCGCTCATGAG
ACAATAACCCTGATAAATGCTTCAATAATATTGAAAAAGGAAGAGTATGAGTATTCAACATTTCCGTGTC
GCCCTTATTCCCTTTTTTGCGGCATTTTGCCTTCCTGTTTTTGCTCACCCAGAAACGCTGGTGAAAGTAA
AAGATGCTGAAGATCAGTTGGGTGCACGAGTGGGTTACATCGAACTGGATCTCAACAGCGGTAAGATCCT
TGAGAGTTTTCGCCCCGAAGAACGTTTTCCAATGATGAGCACTTTTAAAGTTCTGCTATGTGGCGCGGTA
TTATCCCGTATTGACGCCGGGCAAGAGCAACTCGGTCGCCGCATACACTATTCTCAGAATGACTTGGTTG
AGTACTCACCAGTCACAGAAAAGCATCTTACGGATGGCATGACAGTAAGAGAATTATGCAGTGCTGCCAT
AACCATGAGTGATAACACTGCGGCCAACTTACTTCTGACAACGATCGGAGGACCGAAGGAGCTAACCGCT
TTTTTGCACAACATGGGGGATCATGTAACTCGCCTTGATCGTTGGGAACCGGAGCTGAATGAAGCCATAC
CAAACGACGAGCGTGACACCACGATGCCTGTAGCAATGGCAACAACGTTGCGCAAACTATTAACTGGCGA
ACTACTTACTCTAGCTTCCCGGCAACAATTAATAGACTGGATGGAGGCGGATAAAGTTGCAGGACCACTT
CTGCGCTCGGCCCTTCCGGCTGGCTGGTTTATTGCTGATAAATCTGGAGCCGGTGAGCGTGGGTCTCGCG
GTATCATTGCAGCACTGGGGCCAGATGGTAAGCCCTCCCGTATCGTAGTTATCTACACGACGGGGAGTCA
GGCAACTATGGATGAACGAAATAGACAGATCGCTGAGATAGGTGCCTCACTGATTAAGCATTGGTAACTG
TCAGACCAAGTTTACTCATATATACTTTAGATTGATTTAAAACTTCATTTTTAATTTAAAAGGATCTAGG
TGAAGATCCTTTTTGATAATCTCATGACCAAAATCCCTTAACGTGAGTTTTCGTTCCACTGAGCGTCAGA
CCCCGTAGAAAAGATCAAAGGATCTTCTTGAGATCCTTTTTTTCTGCGCGTAATCTGCTGCTTGCAAACA
AAAAAACCACCGCTACCAGCGGTGGTTTGTTTGCCGGATCAAGAGCTACCAACTCTTTTTCCGAAGGTAA
CTGGCTTCAGCAGAGCGCAGATACCAAATACTGTTCTTCTAGTGTAGCCGTAGTTAGGCCACCACTTCAA
GAACTCTGTAGCACCGCCTACATACCTCGCTCTGCTAATCCTGTTACCAGTGGCTGCTGCCAGTGGCGAT
AAGTCGTGTCTTACCGGGTTGGACTCAAGACGATAGTTACCGGATAAGGCGCAGCGGTCGGGCTGAACGG
GGGGTTCGTGCACACAGCCCAGCTTGGAGCGAACGACCTACACCGAACTGAGATACCTACAGCGTGAGCT
ATGAGAAAGCGCCACGCTTCCCGAAGGGAGAAAGGCGGACAGGTATCCGGTAAGCGGCAGGGTCGGAACA
GGAGAGCGCACGAGGGAGCTTCCAGGGGGAAACGCCTGGTATCTTTATAGTCCTGTCGGGTTTCGCCACC
TCTGACTTGAGCGTCGATTTTTGTGATGCTCGTCAGGGGGGCGGAGCCTATGGAAAAACGCCAGCAACGC
GGCCTTTTTACGGTTCCTGGCCTTTTGCTGGCCTTTTGCTCACATGTTCTTTCCTGCGTTATCCCCTGAT
TCTGTGGATAACCGTATTACCGCCTTTGAGTGAGCTGATACCGCTCGCCGCAGCCGAACGACCGAGCGCA
GCGAGTCAGTGAGCGAGGAAGCGGAAGAGCGCCCAATACGCAAACCGCCTCTCCCCGCGCGTTGGCCGAT
TCATTAATGCAGCTGGCACGACAGGTTTCCCGACTGGAAAGCGGGCAGTGAGCGCAACGCAATTAATGTG
AGTTAGCTCACTCATTAGGCACCCCAGGCTTTACACTTTATGCTTCCGGCTCGTATGTTGTGTGGAATTG
TGAGCGGATAACAATTTCACACAGGAAACAGCTATGACCATGATTACGCCAAGCGCGCAATTAACCCTCA
CTAAAGGGAACAAAAGCTGGAGCTGCAAGCTT
